Addgene plasmid #51535: pET21a-mAIM2-deltaPYD
Purpose: Express His6-tagged HIN domain of mAIM2 in bacteria
Depositing lab: Emad Alnemri. Depositing organization: Thomas Jefferson University. Publication: AIM2 activates the inflammasome and cell death in response to cytoplasmic DNA. Fernandes-Alnemri T, Yu JW, Datta P, Wu J, Alnemri ES. Nature. 2009 Mar 26;458(7237):509-13. doi: 10.1038/nature07710. Epub 2009 Jan 21. PubMed 19158676.
Backbone
  Vector backbone: pET21a
  Backbone manufacturer: Novagen
  Backbone size w/o insert (bp): 5443
  Total vector size (bp): 6174
  Vector type: Bacterial Expression
Growth in bacteria
  Bacterial resistance: Ampicillin, 100 μg/mL
  Growth temperature: 37°C
  Growth strain: DH5alpha
  Copy number: Unknown
Gene/Insert
  Gene/Insert name: Aim2
  Species: M. musculus (mouse)
  Insert size (bp): 765
  Entrez Gene: Aim2 (a.k.a. Gm1313, Ifi210)
  Promoter: lac operator
  Tag / fusion protein: His6 (C terminal on backbone); T7 (N terminal on backbone)
  Cloning method: Restriction Enzyme; 5′ cloning site BamHI (not destroyed); 3′ cloning site XhoI (not destroyed)
  Sequencing primers: 5′ T7; 3′ His6
Terms and licenses: Academic/Nonprofit Terms; Industry Terms: Not Available to Industry
Depositor comments: For protein expression the plasmid needs to be transformed into BL21 E. coli.
How to cite: pET21a-mAIM2-deltaPYD was a gift from Emad Alnemri (Addgene plasmid # 51535 ; http://n2t.net/addgene:51535 ; RRID:Addgene_51535)
