[The description below was written by a language model from this plasmid's Addgene catalogue record and pLannotate feature annotations shown in this document.]
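Description:
pET21a-mAIM2-deltaPYD is a bacterial expression plasmid built on the Novagen pET21a backbone, about 6.2 kb in total, for producing a truncated form of mouse AIM2 in E. coli. It replicates from a pBR322-type ColE1 origin accompanied by the bom mobility region and the rop gene, which tends to restrain copy number (the catalogue lists copy number as unknown). Selection is by ampicillin through the β-lactamase gene under its own promoter. An f1 phage origin is also present, allowing single-stranded DNA production. The short tetracycline-resistance fragments and the predicted E. coli protein annotated around lacI are backbone remnants of pBR322 rather than functional markers.

The insert is a roughly 765 bp fragment of mouse Aim2 lacking the N-terminal pyrin domain (PYD), leaving the DNA-binding HIN domain. It was cloned between the BamHI and XhoI sites, both of which are retained. Transcription is driven by the T7 promoter with an adjacent lac operator. The plasmid-borne lacI gene supplies repressor, so expression stays low until it is induced with IPTG. Because T7 RNA polymerase is required, the depositor notes that the plasmid must be moved into a BL21 strain for protein production. A phage T7 gene 10 ribosome binding site directs translation, which begins in the N-terminal T7 tag leader, continues through the Aim2 fragment and ends with the backbone's C-terminal His6 tag; a T7 terminator follows. The His tag permits metal-affinity purification of the recombinant HIN domain. This fits the associated work on AIM2 as a cytoplasmic double-stranded DNA sensor that activates the inflammasome.
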