Features (pLannotate 1.2.2; 20 found; start..end, strand, type, name):
     12..467     +  rep_origin     f1 ori (sequence partly withheld): f1 bacteriophage origin of replication; arrow indicates direction of (+) strand synthesis
    494..598     +  promoter       AmpR promoter: bla
    599..1459    +  CDS            AmpR: β-lactamase; bla; confers resistance to ampicillin, carbenicillin, and related antibiotics
   1630..2218    +  rep_origin     ori: high-copy-number ColE1/pMB1/pBR322/pUC origin of replication
   2404..2546    -  misc_feature   bom: basis of mobility region from pBR322
   2648..2839    -  CDS            rop: Rop protein, which maintains plasmids at low copy number; rop
   2856..3236    +  CDS            YPB1_ECOLX: Protein predicted: Swiss-Prot protein existence level 4. From Escherichia coli.
   3308..3599    -  CDS            TcR (fragment): tetracycline efflux protein; tet; confers resistance to tetracycline
   3614..3635    -  protein_bind   CAP binding site: CAP binding activates transcription in the presence of cAMP. E. coli catabolite activator protein
   3648..4730    -  CDS            lacI: lac repressor; lacI; The lac repressor binds to the lac operator to inhibit transcription in E. coli. This inhibition can be relieved by adding lactose or isopropyl-β-D-thiogalactopyranoside (IPTG).
   4731..4808    -  promoter       lacI promoter: lacI
   4816..5095    -  CDS            TcR (fragment): tetracycline efflux protein; tet; confers resistance to tetracycline
   5117..5135    +  promoter       T7 promoter: promoter for bacteriophage T7 RNA polymerase
   5136..5160    +  protein_bind   lac operator: The lac repressor binds to the lac operator to inhibit transcription in E. coli. This inhibition can be relieved by adding lactose or isopropyl-β-D-thiogalactopyranoside (IPTG). lac repressor encoded by lacI
   5175..5197    +  RBS            RBS: efficient ribosome binding site from bacteriophage T7 gene 10 (Olins and Rangwala, 1989)
   5205..5237    +  CDS            T7 tag (gene 10 leader): leader peptide from bacteriophage T7 gene 10 promotes efficient translation in E. coli
   5214..6011    +  CDS            Aim2 (fragment): AIM2_MOUSE - Also known as Gm1313, Ifi210. Experimental evidence at protein level: Swiss-Prot protein existence level 1. Involved in innate immune response by recognizing cytosolic double-stranded DNA and inducing caspase-1-activating inflammasome formation in macrophages. Upon binding to DNA is thought to undergo oligomerization and to associate with PYCARD initiating the recruitment of caspase-1 precusrsor and processing of interleukin-1 beta and interleukin-18. Detects cytosolic dsDNA of viral and bacterial origin in a non-sequence-specific manner. Can also trigger PYCARD-dependent, caspase
   6018..6035    +  CDS            9xHis (fragment): 9xHis affinity tag
   6045..6094    +  CDS            SET1 (fragment): solubility-enhancement tag derived from T7 phage gene 10B
   6102..6149    +  terminator     T7 terminator: transcription terminator for bacteriophage T7 RNA polymerase
>Addgene plasmid #51535 | pET21a-mAIM2-deltaPYD | depositor full sequence | sequence record 78748 | pET21a-mAIM2-deltaPYD sequence 6174 bps
TGGCGAATGGG
[124 nt withheld, positions 12-135]
C
[91 nt withheld, positions 137-227]
A
[49 nt withheld, positions 229-277]
CCTTTGACGTTGGAGTCCACGTTCTTT
[37 nt withheld, positions 305-341]
ACCCTATCTCGGTCTATTCTTTTGATTTATAAGGGATTTTGCCGATTTCGGCCTATTGGTTAAAAAATGA
GCTGATTTAACAAAAATTTAACGCGAATTTTAACAAAATATTAACGTTTACAATTTCAGGTGGCACTTTT
CGGGGAAATGTGCGCGGAACCCCTATTTGTTTATTTTTCTAAATACATTCAAATATGTATCCGCTCATGA
GACAATAACCCTGATAAATGCTTCAATAATATTGAAAAAGGAAGAGTATGAGTATTCAACATTTCCGTGT
CGCCCTTATTCCCTTTTTTGCGGCATTTTGCCTTCCTGTTTTTGCTCACCCAGAAACGCTGGTGAAAGTA
AAAGATGCTGAAGATCAGTTGGGTGCACGAGTGGGTTACATCGAACTGGATCTCAACAGCGGTAAGATCC
TTGAGAGTTTTCGCCCCGAAGAACGTTTTCCAATGATGAGCACTTTTAAAGTTCTGCTATGTGGCGCGGT
ATTATCCCGTATTGACGCCGGGCAAGAGCAACTCGGTCGCCGCATACACTATTCTCAGAATGACTTGGTT
GAGTACTCACCAGTCACAGAAAAGCATCTTACGGATGGCATGACAGTAAGAGAATTATGCAGTGCTGCCA
TAACCATGAGTGATAACACTGCGGCCAACTTACTTCTGACAACGATCGGAGGACCGAAGGAGCTAACCGC
TTTTTTGCACAACATGGGGGATCATGTAACTCGCCTTGATCGTTGGGAACCGGAGCTGAATGAAGCCATA
CCAAACGACGAGCGTGACACCACGATGCCTGCAGCAATGGCAACAACGTTGCGCAAACTATTAACTGGCG
AACTACTTACTCTAGCTTCCCGGCAACAATTAATAGACTGGATGGAGGCGGATAAAGTTGCAGGACCACT
TCTGCGCTCGGCCCTTCCGGCTGGCTGGTTTATTGCTGATAAATCTGGAGCCGGTGAGCGTGGGTCTCGC
GGTATCATTGCAGCACTGGGGCCAGATGGTAAGCCCTCCCGTATCGTAGTTATCTACACGACGGGGAGTC
AGGCAACTATGGATGAACGAAATAGACAGATCGCTGAGATAGGTGCCTCACTGATTAAGCATTGGTAACT
GTCAGACCAAGTTTACTCATATATACTTTAGATTGATTTAAAACTTCATTTTTAATTTAAAAGGATCTAG
GTGAAGATCCTTTTTGATAATCTCATGACCAAAATCCCTTAACGTGAGTTTTCGTTCCACTGAGCGTCAG
ACCCCGTAGAAAAGATCAAAGGATCTTCTTGAGATCCTTTTTTTCTGCGCGTAATCTGCTGCTTGCAAAC
AAAAAAACCACCGCTACCAGCGGTGGTTTGTTTGCCGGATCAAGAGCTACCAACTCTTTTTCCGAAGGTA
ACTGGCTTCAGCAGAGCGCAGATACCAAATACTGTCCTTCTAGTGTAGCCGTAGTTAGGCCACCACTTCA
AGAACTCTGTAGCACCGCCTACATACCTCGCTCTGCTAATCCTGTTACCAGTGGCTGCTGCCAGTGGCGA
TAAGTCGTGTCTTACCGGGTTGGACTCAAGACGATAGTTACCGGATAAGGCGCAGCGGTCGGGCTGAACG
GGGGGTTCGTGCACACAGCCCAGCTTGGAGCGAACGACCTACACCGAACTGAGATACCTACAGCGTGAGC
TATGAGAAAGCGCCACGCTTCCCGAAGGGAGAAAGGCGGACAGGTATCCGGTAAGCGGCAGGGTCGGAAC
AGGAGAGCGCACGAGGGAGCTTCCAGGGGGAAACGCCTGGTATCTTTATAGTCCTGTCGGGTTTCGCCAC
CTCTGACTTGAGCGTCGATTTTTGTGATGCTCGTCAGGGGGGCGGAGCCTATGGAAAAACGCCAGCAACG
CGGCCTTTTTACGGTTCCTGGCCTTTTGCTGGCCTTTTGCTCACATGTTCTTTCCTGCGTTATCCCCTGA
TTCTGTGGATAACCGTATTACCGCCTTTGAGTGAGCTGATACCGCTCGCCGCAGCCGAACGACCGAGCGC
AGCGAGTCAGTGAGCGAGGAAGCGGAAGAGCGCCTGATGCGGTATTTTCTCCTTACGCATCTGTGCGGTA
TTTCACACCGCATATATGGTGCACTCTCAGTACAATCTGCTCTGATGCCGCATAGTTAAGCCAGTATACA
CTCCGCTATCGCTACGTGACTGGGTCATGGCTGCGCCCCGACACCCGCCAACACCCGCTGACGCGCCCTG
ACGGGCTTGTCTGCTCCCGGCATCCGCTTACAGACAAGCTGTGACCGTCTCCGGGAGCTGCATGTGTCAG
AGGTTTTCACCGTCATCACCGAAACGCGCGAGGCAGCTGCGGTAAAGCTCATCAGCGTGGTCGTGAAGCG
ATTCACAGATGTCTGCCTGTTCATCCGCGTCCAGCTCGTTGAGTTTCTCCAGAAGCGTTAATGTCTGGCT
TCTGATAAAGCGGGCCATGTTAAGGGCGGTTTTTTCCTGTTTGGTCACTGATGCCTCCGTGTAAGGGGGA
TTTCTGTTCATGGGGGTAATGATACCGATGAAACGAGAGAGGATGCTCACGATACGGGTTACTGATGATG
AACATGCCCGGTTACTGGAACGTTGTGAGGGTAAACAACTGGCGGTATGGATGCGGCGGGACCAGAGAAA
AATCACTCAGGGTCAATGCCAGCGCTTCGTTAATACAGATGTAGGTGTTCCACAGGGTAGCCAGCAGCAT
CCTGCGATGCAGATCCGGAACATAATGGTGCAGGGCGCTGACTTCCGCGTTTCCAGACTTTACGAAACAC
GGAAACCGAAGACCATTCATGTTGTTGCTCAGGTCGCAGACGTTTTGCAGCAGCAGTCGCTTCACGTTCG
CTCGCGTATCGGTGATTCATTCTGCTAACCAGTAAGGCAACCCCGCCAGCCTAGCCGGGTCCTCAACGAC
AGGAGCACGATCATGCGCACCCGTGGGGCCGCCATGCCGGCGATAATGGCCTGCTTCTCGCCGAAACGTT
TGGTGGCGGGACCAGTGACGAAGGCTTGAGCGAGGGCGTGCAAGATTCCGAATACCGCAAGCGACAGGCC
GATCATCGTCGCGCTCCAGCGAAAGCGGTCCTCGCCGAAAATGACCCAGAGCGCTGCCGGCACCTGTCCT
ACGAGTTGCATGATAAAGAAGACAGTCATAAGTGCGGCGACGATAGTCATGCCCCGCGCCCACCGGAAGG
AGCTGACTGGGTTGAAGGCTCTCAAGGGCATCGGTCGAGATCCCGGTGCCTAATGAGTGAGCTAACTTAC
ATTAATTGCGTTGCGCTCACTGCCCGCTTTCCAGTCGGGAAACCTGTCGTGCCAGCTGCATTAATGAATC
GGCCAACGCGCGGGGAGAGGCGGTTTGCGTATTGGGCGCCAGGGTGGTTTTTCTTTTCACCAGTGAGACG
GGCAACAGCTGATTGCCCTTCACCGCCTGGCCCTGAGAGAGTTGCAGCAAGCGGTCCACGCTGGTTTGCC
CCAGCAGGCGAAAATCCTGTTTGATGGTGGTTAACGGCGGGATATAACATGAGCTGTCTTCGGTATCGTC
GTATCCCACTACCGAGATATCCGCACCAACGCGCAGCCCGGACTCGGTAATGGCGCGCATTGCGCCCAGC
GCCATCTGATCGTTGGCAACCAGCATCGCAGTGGGAACGATGCCCTCATTCAGCATTTGCATGGTTTGTT
GAAAACCGGACATGGCACTCCAGTCGCCTTCCCGTTCCGCTATCGGCTGAATTTGATTGCGAGTGAGATA
TTTATGCCAGCCAGCCAGACGCAGACGCGCCGAGACAGAACTTAATGGGCCCGCTAACAGCGCGATTTGC
TGGTGACCCAATGCGACCAGATGCTCCACGCCCAGTCGCGTACCGTCTTCATGGGAGAAAATAATACTGT
TGATGGGTGTCTGGTCAGAGACATCAAGAAATAACGCCGGAACATTAGTGCAGGCAGCTTCCACAGCAAT
GGCATCCTGGTCATCCAGCGGATAGTTAATGATCAGCCCACTGACGCGTTGCGCGAGAAGATTGTGCACC
GCCGCTTTACAGGCTTCGACGCCGCTTCGTTCTACCATCGACACCACCACGCTGGCACCCAGTTGATCGG
CGCGAGATTTAATCGCCGCGACAATTTGCGACGGCGCGTGCAGGGCCAGACTGGAGGTGGCAACGCCAAT
CAGCAACGACTGTTTGCCCGCCAGTTGTTGTGCCACGCGGTTGGGAATGTAATTCAGCTCCGCCATCGCC
GCTTCCACTTTTTCCCGCGTTTTCGCAGAAACGTGGCTGGCCTGGTTCACCACGCGGGAAACGGTCTGAT
AAGAGACACCGGCATACTCTGCGACATCGTATAACGTTACTGGTTTCACATTCACCACCCTGAATTGACT
CTCTTCCGGGCGCTATCATGCCATACCGCGAAAGGTTTTGCGCCATTCGATGGTGTCCGGGATCTCGACG
CTCTCCCTTATGCGACTCCTGCATTAGGAAGCAGCCCAGTAGTAGGTTGAGGCCGTTGAGCACCGCCGCC
GCAAGGAATGGTGCATGCAAGGAGATGGCGCCCAACAGTCCCCCGGCCACGGGGCCTGCCACCATACCCA
CGCCGAAACAAGCGCTCATGAGCCCGAAGTGGCGAGCCCGATCTTCCCCATCGGTGATGTCGGCGATATA
GGCGCCAGCAACCGCACCTGTGGCGCCGGTGATGCCGGCCACGATGCGTCCGGCGTAGAGGATCGAGATC
TCGATCCCGCGAAATTAATACGACTCACTATAGGGGAATTGTGAGCGGATAACAATTCCCCTCTAGAAAT
AATTTTGTTTAACTTTAAGAAGGAGATATACATATGGCTAGCATGACTGGTGGACAGCAAATGGGTCGCG
GATCCATGACACAGAAGGTAGAAAATAGAAGTCAAGCTGAAAACTGCTCTGCTGCCTCTGCCACCCGCAG
TGACAATGACTTTAAGGAACAGGCTGCTACAGAAGTCTGTCCTCAAGCTAAGCCTCAGAAGAAACAGATG
GTGGCAGAACAGGAAGCCATCAGAGAAGATTTACAGAAAGATCCACTTGTTGTCACGGTGCTGAAAGCTA
TAAATCCCTTTGAGTGTGAGACTCAGGAAGGAAGACAAGAGATATTTCATGCAACAGTGGCCACGGAGAC
AGATTTTTTCTTTGTAAAAGTTTTAAACGCACAGTTTAAAGATAAATTTATCCCAAAGAGGACAATTAAA
ATATCAAACTACCTTTGGCACAGTAACTTCATGGAGGTCACCAGTTCCTCAGTTGTGGTTGATGTTGAAT
CTAACCACGAAGTCCCAAATAACGTTGTTAAGAGAGCCAGGGAAACTCCCAGGATTAGTAAACTGAAGAT
TCAGCCATGTGGAACAATTGTGAATGGGCTGTTTAAAGTCCAGAAGATAACAGAGGAAAAAGATAGAGTA
CTGTATGGTATACATGATAAAACAGGGACAATGGAGGTGTTGGTGCTGGGAAACCCAAGCAAAACAAAGT
GCGAGGAAGGAGACAAGATTAGACTCACGTTCTTTGAGGTGTCAAAAAATGGAGTGAAAATTCAGTTGAA
ATCTGGACCTTGTAGCTTTTTTAAGGTTATTAAGGCTGCAAAGCCAAAAACTGACATGAAAAGTGTGGAG
CTCGAGCACCACCACCACCACCACTGAGATCCGGCTGCTAACAAAGCCCGAAAGGAAGCTGAGTTGGCTG
CTGCCACCGCTGAGCAATAACTAGCATAACCCCTTGGGGCCTCTAAACGGGTCTTGAGGGGTTTTTTGCT
GAAAGGAGGAACTATATCCGGAT
