>Addgene plasmid #51535 | pET21a-mAIM2-deltaPYD | addgene partial sequence | sequence record 80862 | T7 5'-TAATACGACTCACTATAGGG-3'
AATTTTGTTTAACTTTAAGAAGGAGATATACATATGGCTAGCATGACTGGTGGACAGCAAATGGGTCGCG
GATCCATGACACAGAAGGTAGAAAATAGAAGTCAAGCTGAAAACTGCTCTGCTGCCTCTGCCACCCGCAG
TGACAATGACTTTAAGGAACAGGCTGCTACAGAAGTCTGTCCTCAAGCTAAGCCTCAGAAGAAACAGATG
GTGGCAGAACAGGAAGCCATCAGAGAAGATTTACAGAAAGATCCACTTGTTGTCACGGTGCTGAAAGCTA
TAAATCCCTTTGAGTGTGAGACTCAGGAAGGAAGACAAGAGATATTTCATGCAACAGTGGCCACGGAGAC
AGATTTTTTCTTTGTAAAAGTTTTAAACGCACAGTTTAAAGATAAATTTATCCCAAAGAGGACAATTAAA
ATATCAAACTACCTTTGGCACAGTAACTTCATGGAGGTCACCAGTTCCTCAGTTGTGGTTGATGTTGAAT
CTAACCACGAAGTCCCAAATAACGTTGTTAAGAGAGCCAGGGAAACTCCCAGGATTAGTAAACTGAAGAT
TCAGCCATGTGGAACAATTGTGAATGGGCTGTTTAAAGTCCAGAAGATAACAGAGGAAAAAGATAGAGTA
CTGTATGGTATACATGATAAAACAGGGACAATGGAGGTGTTGGTGCTGGGAAACCCAAGCAAAACAAAGT
GCGAGGAAGGAGACAAGATTAGACTCACGTTCTTTGAGGTGTCAAAAAATGGAGTGAAAATTCAGTTGAA
ATCTGGACCTTGTAGCTTTTTTAAGGTTATTAAGGCTGCAAAGCCAAAAACTGACATGAAAAGTGTGGAG
CTCGAGCACCACCACCACCACCACTGAGATCCGGCTGCTAACAAAGCCCGAAAGGAAGCTGAGTTGGCTG
CTGCCACCGCTGA
